Addgene plasmid #244338: pAAVLINK-EF1alpha-HA-5'-KIF14
Purpose: 5' AAVLINK plasmid for KIF14 expression
Depositing lab: Zhonghua Lu. Depositing organization: Shenzhen Institute of Advanced Technology (SIAT), Chinese Academy of Sciences. Publication: AAVLINK: A potent DNA-recombination method for large cargo delivery in gene therapy. Lin J, Lin Y, Liu N, Cao W, Zhang J, Wen S, Zhang Y, Liao W, Hong Z, Lin Y, Liu Q, Liu H, Li Q, Chen B, Li M, Luo Z, Yang L, Yang Y, Zheng SH, Wang Y, Chu H, Hu Y, Qin Y, Luo BX, Tian S, Chen Y, Yan T, Yang L, Wang H, Liu T, Jiang Y, Lu Z. Cell. 2026 Feb 5;189(3):969-986.e17. doi: 10.1016/j.cell.2025.12.039. Epub 2026 Jan 27. PubMed 41605211.
Backbone
  Vector backbone: pAAV-MCS2
  Backbone manufacturer: Steve Jackson (Addgene # 46954)
  Vector type: AAV
Growth in bacteria
  Bacterial resistance: Ampicillin, 100 μg/mL
  Growth temperature: 37°C
  Growth strain: NEB Stable
  Copy number: High Copy
Gene/Insert
  Gene/Insert name: KIF14
  Species: H. sapiens (human)
  Entrez Gene: KIF14 (a.k.a. MCPH20, MKS12)
  Promoter: EF1alpha
  Tag / fusion protein: HA (N terminal on insert)
  Cloning method: Restriction Enzyme; 5′ cloning site unknown (unknown if destroyed)
Terms and licenses: Academic/Nonprofit Terms; Industry Terms: Not Available to Industry
Depositor comments: See publication for corresponding AAV Link vectors.
How to cite: pAAVLINK-EF1alpha-HA-5'-KIF14 was a gift from Zhonghua Lu (Addgene plasmid # 244338 ; http://n2t.net/addgene:244338 ; RRID:Addgene_244338)
