[The description below was written by a language model from this plasmid's Addgene catalogue record and pLannotate feature annotations shown in this document.]
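Description:
pAAVLINK-EF1alpha-HA-5'-KIF14 is an AAV transfer plasmid built on the pAAV-MCS2 backbone and serves as the 5' half of a two-vector AAVLINK pair for expressing human KIF14, a kinesin whose coding sequence is too long to fit comfortably in a single AAV genome. The 6,665 nt plasmid is maintained in bacteria through a high-copy ColE1/pUC-type origin with ampicillin selection (AmpR under its own bla promoter). It also carries an f1 phage origin, along with small remnants of the pBR322 bom and rop regions. One intact AAV2 inverted terminal repeat is annotated downstream of the payload. Upstream, only short ITR fragments were detected, which may reflect the difficulty of sequencing and annotating these hairpin repeats.

Between the ITRs, expression is driven by the EF-1α core promoter followed by a truncated HTLV-1 5' LTR segment, a combination commonly used as a compact composite promoter. This leads into an annotated fragment of the KIF14 coding sequence, which spans the numbering origin of the circular record. The catalogue lists an N-terminal HA tag, although the feature table does not annotate it separately. The KIF14 fragment is followed directly by a portion of the chimeric β-globin/immunoglobulin intron and a lox2272 site. No polyadenylation signal is annotated.

This layout suggests that Cre-mediated recombination at lox2272 joins this genome to a matching 3' vector, and that splicing then removes the lox junction to restore the full reading frame. The record itself does not spell out this mechanism, and it refers to the associated publication for the partner vectors. The intended use is large-cargo gene delivery by co-administered AAVs.
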