Features (pLannotate 1.2.2; 16 found; start..end, strand, type, name):
    330..370     +  intron         chimeric intron (fragment): chimera between introns from human β-globin and immunoglobulin heavy chain genes
    379..407     +  protein_bind   lox2272 (fragment): Cre-mediated recombination occurs in the 8-bp core sequence (GGATACTT). lox2272 sites are compatible with each other, but incompatible with loxP or loxN sites (Lee and Saito, 1988). Cre recombinase
    452..592     +  repeat_region  AAV2 ITR: inverted terminal repeat of adeno-associated virus serotype 2 inverted
    597..648     -  misc_feature   bom (fragment): basis of mobility region from pBR322
    667..1122    +  rep_origin     f1 ori (sequence partly withheld): f1 bacteriophage origin of replication; arrow indicates direction of (+) strand synthesis
   1123..1172    -  misc_feature   bom (fragment): basis of mobility region from pBR322
   1274..1309    -  CDS            rop (fragment): Rop protein, which maintains plasmids at low copy number; rop
   1404..1508    +  promoter       AmpR promoter: bla
   1509..2369    +  CDS            AmpR: β-lactamase; bla; confers resistance to ampicillin, carbenicillin, and related antibiotics
   2540..3128    +  rep_origin     ori: high-copy-number ColE1/pMB1/pBR322/pUC origin of replication
   3201..3228    +  repeat_region  AAV2 ITR (fragment): inverted terminal repeat of adeno-associated virus serotype 2 inverted
   3257..3284    +  repeat_region  AAV2 ITR (fragment): inverted terminal repeat of adeno-associated virus serotype 2 inverted
   3334..3350    -  misc_feature   MCS (fragment): pUC18/19 multiple cloning site
   3376..3587    +  promoter       EF-1α core promoter: core promoter for human elongation factor EF-1α
   3600..3868    +  LTR            5' LTR (truncated): truncated 5' long terminal repeat (LTR) from human T-cell leukemia virus (HTLV) type 1
   3938..329     +  CDS            KIF14 (fragment) (across the origin): KIF14_HUMAN - Also known as KIAA0042 From Homo sapiens (Human).
>Addgene plasmid #244338 | pAAVLINK-EF1alpha-HA-5'-KIF14 | addgene full sequence | sequence record 489083 | Addgene NGS Result
CTGGAAGAGATACTCCTATAAGTGAGGGTCCAAAAGACTTTGAATTTGCAAAAAATGAGTTGCTCATGGC
ACAGAGATCACAACTTGAAGCAGAAATAAAAGAGGCTCAGTTGAAGGCAAAGGAAGAAATGATGCAAGGA
ATCCAGATTGCAAAAGAAATGGCTCAGCAAGAGCTTTCTTCTCAAAAAGCTGCATATGAAAGCAAAATAA
AAGCACTGGAAGCAGAACTGAGAGAAGAGTCTCAAAGGAAAAAAATGCAGGAAATAAATAACCAGAAGGC
TAATCACAAAATTGAGGAATTAGAAAAGGCAAAGCAGCATCTTGAACAGGTAAGTATCAAGGTTACAAGA
CAGGTTTAAGGAGACCAATAAGCTATTATTCGTATAGGATACTTTATACGAAGTTATTAAGTTATGGAGA
CCGGTGTGGCACGTGCGGACCGAGCGGCCGCAGGAACCCCTAGTGATGGAGTTGGCCACTCCCTCTCTGC
GCGCTCGCTCGCTCACTGAGGCCGGGCGACCAAAGGTCGCCCGACGCCCGGGCTTTGCCCGGGCGGCCTC
AGTGAGCGAGCGAGCGCGCAGCTGCCTGCAGGGGCGCCTGATGCGGTATTTTCTCCTTACGCATCTGTGC
GGTATTTCACACCGCATA
[95 nt withheld, positions 649-743]
T
[46 nt withheld, positions 745-790]
C
[141 nt withheld, positions 792-932]
CCTTTGACGTTGGAGTCCACGTTCTTT
[37 nt withheld, positions 960-996]
ACTCTATCTCGGGCTATTCTTTTGATTTATAAGGGATTTTGCCGATTTCGGTCTATTGGTTAAAAAATGA
GCTGATTTAACAAAAATTTAACGCGAATTTTAACAAAATATTAACGTTTACAATTTTATGGTGCACTCTC
AGTACAATCTGCTCTGATGCCGCATAGTTAAGCCAGCCCCGACACCCGCCAACACCCGCTGACGCGCCCT
GACGGGCTTGTCTGCTCCCGGCATCCGCTTACAGACAAGCTGTGACCGTCTCCGGGAGCTGCATGTGTCA
GAGGTTTTCACCGTCATCACCGAAACGCGCGAGACGAAAGGGCCTCGTGATACGCCTATTTTTATAGGTT
AATGTCATGATAATAATGGTTTCTTAGACGTCAGGTGGCACTTTTCGGGGAAATGTGCGCGGAACCCCTA
TTTGTTTATTTTTCTAAATACATTCAAATATGTATCCGCTCATGAGACAATAACCCTGATAAATGCTTCA
ATAATATTGAAAAAGGAAGAGTATGAGTATTCAACATTTCCGTGTCGCCCTTATTCCCTTTTTTGCGGCA
TTTTGCCTTCCTGTTTTTGCTCACCCAGAAACGCTGGTGAAAGTAAAAGATGCTGAAGATCAGTTGGGTG
CACGAGTGGGTTACATCGAACTGGATCTCAACAGCGGTAAGATCCTTGAGAGTTTTCGCCCCGAAGAACG
TTTTCCAATGATGAGCACTTTTAAAGTTCTGCTATGTGGCGCGGTATTATCCCGTATTGACGCCGGGCAA
GAGCAACTCGGTCGCCGCATACACTATTCTCAGAATGACTTGGTTGAGTACTCACCAGTCACAGAAAAGC
ATCTTACGGATGGCATGACAGTAAGAGAATTATGCAGTGCTGCCATAACCATGAGTGATAACACTGCGGC
CAACTTACTTCTGACAACGATCGGAGGACCGAAGGAGCTAACCGCTTTTTTGCACAACATGGGGGATCAT
GTAACTCGCCTTGATCGTTGGGAACCGGAGCTGAATGAAGCCATACCAAACGACGAGCGTGACACCACGA
TGCCTGTAGCAATGGCAACAACGTTGCGCAAACTATTAACTGGCGAACTACTTACTCTAGCTTCCCGGCA
ACAATTAATAGACTGGATGGAGGCGGATAAAGTTGCAGGACCACTTCTGCGCTCGGCCCTTCCGGCTGGC
TGGTTTATTGCTGATAAATCTGGAGCCGGTGAGCGTGGGTCTCGCGGTATCATTGCAGCACTGGGGCCAG
ATGGTAAGCCCTCCCGTATCGTAGTTATCTACACGACGGGGAGTCAGGCAACTATGGATGAACGAAATAG
ACAGATCGCTGAGATAGGTGCCTCACTGATTAAGCATTGGTAACTGTCAGACCAAGTTTACTCATATATA
CTTTAGATTGATTTAAAACTTCATTTTTAATTTAAAAGGATCTAGGTGAAGATCCTTTTTGATAATCTCA
TGACCAAAATCCCTTAACGTGAGTTTTCGTTCCACTGAGCGTCAGACCCCGTAGAAAAGATCAAAGGATC
TTCTTGAGATCCTTTTTTTCTGCGCGTAATCTGCTGCTTGCAAACAAAAAAACCACCGCTACCAGCGGTG
GTTTGTTTGCCGGATCAAGAGCTACCAACTCTTTTTCCGAAGGTAACTGGCTTCAGCAGAGCGCAGATAC
CAAATACTGTTCTTCTAGTGTAGCCGTAGTTAGGCCACCACTTCAAGAACTCTGTAGCACCGCCTACATA
CCTCGCTCTGCTAATCCTGTTACCAGTGGCTGCTGCCAGTGGCGATAAGTCGTGTCTTACCGGGTTGGAC
TCAAGACGATAGTTACCGGATAAGGCGCAGCGGTCGGGCTGAACGGGGGGTTCGTGCACACAGCCCAGCT
TGGAGCGAACGACCTACACCGAACTGAGATACCTACAGCGTGAGCTATGAGAAAGCGCCACGCTTCCCGA
AGGGAGAAAGGCGGACAGGTATCCGGTAAGCGGCAGGGTCGGAACAGGAGAGCGCACGAGGGAGCTTCCA
GGGGGAAACGCCTGGTATCTTTATAGTCCTGTCGGGTTTCGCCACCTCTGACTTGAGCGTCGATTTTTGT
GATGCTCGTCAGGGGGGCGGAGCCTATGGAAAAACGCCAGCAACGCGGCCTTTTTACGGTTCCTGGCCTT
TTGCTGGCCTTTTGCTCACATGTCCTGCAGGCAGCTGCGCGCTCGCTCGCTCACTGAGGCCGCCCGGGCG
TCGGGCGACCTTTGGTCGCCCGGCCTCAGTGAGCGAGCGAGCGCGCAGAGAGGGAGTGGCCAACTCCATC
ACTAGGGGTTCCTGCGGCCGCACGCGTGTCGACTCTAGAGGATCTGCGATCGCTCCGGTGCCCGTCAGTG
GGCAGAGCGCACATCGCCCACAGTCCCCGAGAAGTTGGGGGGAGGGGTCGGCAATTGAACGGGTGCCTAG
AGAAGGTGGCGCGGGGTAAACTGGGAAAGTGATGTCGTGTACTGGCTCCGCCTTTTTCCCGAGGGTGGGG
GAGAACCGTATATAAGTGCAGTAGTCGCCGTGAACGTTCTTTTTCGCAACGGGTTTGCCGCCAGAACACA
GCTGAAGCTTCGAGGGGCTCGCATCTCTCCTTCACGCGCCCGCCGCCCTACCTGAGGCCGCCATCCACGC
CGGTTGAGTCGCGTTCTGCCGCCTCCCGCCTGTGGTGCCTCCTGAACTGCGTCCGCCGTCTAGGTAAGTT
TAAAGCTCAGGTCGAGACCGGGCCTTTGTCCGGCGCTCCCTTGGAGCCTACCTAGACTCAGCCGGCTCTC
CACGCTTTGCCTGACCCTGCTTGCTCAACTCTACGTCTTTGTTTCGTTTTCTGTTCTGCGCCGTTACAGA
TCCAAGCTGTGACCGGCGCCTACCGTACGGCCACCATGTACCCTTATGACGTACCTGACTATGCTGGATC
TTCATTACACAGTACTCATAATAGAAATAACAGCGGTGATATTCTTGATATTCCTTCTTCCCAAAATAGT
TCATCACTGAATGCCCTCACCCACAGTAGCCGACTTAAGCTGCATTTGAAGTCGGATATGTCAGAATGTG
AAAATGATGATCCATTATTGAGATCTGCAGGTAAAGTCAGAGACATAAATAGAACTTATGTTATTTCTGC
CAGTAGAAAAACAGCAGACATGCCCCTTACCCCTAATCCTGTAGGTAGATTGGCACTTCAGAGGAGAACT
ACAAGGAACAAAGAATCATCTTTGCTTGTTAGTGAGTTGGAAGACACAACTGAAAAAACAGCAGAAACAC
GTCTTACATTACAACGTCGTGCTAAAACAGATTCTGCAGAAAAGTGGAAAACAGCTGAAATAGATTCTGT
CAAAATGACACTGAATGTGGGAGGTGAAACAGAAAATAATGGTGTTTCTAAGGAAAGTAGAACAAATGTA
AGGATTGTAAATAATGCTAAAAACTCTTTTGTTGCCTCTTCTGTACCTTTAGATGAAGATCCACAGGTCA
TTGAAATGATGGCTGATAAGAAATACAAAGAAACATTTTCTGCCCCCAGTAGAGCAAATGAAAATGTTGC
ACTTAAGTACTCAAGTAATAGACCACCCATTGCTTCCCTGAGTCAGACTGAAGTTGTTAGATCAGGACAC
TTGACAACGAAACCTACTCAGAGCAAGTTGGATATCAAAGTGTTGGGAACAGGAAACTTGTATCATAGAA
GTATTGGGAAGGAAATTGCAAAAACTTCAAATAAATTTGGGAGCTTAGAAAAAAGAACACCTACAAAATG
TACAACAGAACACAAACTGACAACAAAGTGCAGCCTGCCTCAGCTTAAGAGCCCAGCTCCATCAATACTG
AAGAATAGAATGTCTAACCTTCAAGTTAAACAAAGACCAAAAAGTTCCTTTCTTGCAAATAAACAGGAAA
GATCCGCAGAAAATACAATTCTTCCCGAAGAAGAAACTGTAGTTCAGAACACCTCTGCAGGAAAAGACCC
CTTAAAAGTAGAGAATAGTCAAGTGACAGTGGCAGTACGCGTAAGACCTTTCACCAAGAGAGAGAAGATT
GAAAAAGCATCCCAGGTAGTCTTCATGAGTGGGAAAGAAATAACTGTGGAACACCCTGACACGAAACAAG
TTTATAATTTTATTTATGATGTTTCATTCTGGTCTTTTGATGAATGTCATCCTCACTACGCTAGCCAGAC
AACTGTCTATGAGAAGCTAGCAGCACCACTCCTAGAAAGAGCCTTCGAAGGCTTCAATACCTGTCTTTTT
GCTTATGGTCAGACTGGCTCTGGAAAATCATATACGATGATGGGATTTAGTGAAGAACCAGGAATAATTC
CAAGATTTTGTGAAGATCTTTTTTCTCAAGTAGCCAGAAAACAAACCCAAGAGGTCAGCTATCACATTGA
AATGAGCTTCTTTGAAGTATATAATGAAAAAATTCACGACCTTCTGGTTTGTAAAGATGAAAATGGGCAG
AGAAAGCAACCACTGAGAGTGAGGGAACATCCTGTTTATGGACCATATGTTGAAGCACTGTCAATGAACA
TTGTCAGTTCTTACGCTGATATCCAGAGTTGGCTAGAATTGGGAAATAAACAAAGAGCTACTGCTGCTAC
TGGTATGAATGATAAAAGTTCCCGATCTCATTCAGTTTTCACCCTGGTGATGACCCAGACCAAGACAGAA
TTTGTGGAAGGGGAAGAACACGATCACAGAATAACAAGTCGAATTAACCTAATAGATCTGGCAGGCAGTG
AGCGCTGCTCTACGGCTCACACTAATGGAGATCGACTAAAGGAAGGTGTGAGTATTAATAAGTCCTTGCT
AACTTTGGGAAAAGTTATATCTGCACTTTCGGAACAAGCAAACCAAAGGAGTGTTTTTATTCCTTATCGT
GAATCTGTTCTTACATGGCTGTTAAAAGAAAGTCTGGGTGGAAATTCAAAAACTGCAATGATTGCTACGA
TTAGTCCCGCTGCCAGCAACATAGAAGAAACATTAAGCACACTTAGATATGCTAACCAAGCCCGTTTAAT
AGTCAACATTGCTAAAGTAAATGAAGATATGAACGCTAAGTTAATTAGAGAATTGAAGGCAGAAATTGCA
AAGCTAAAAGCTGCTCAGAGAAACAGTCGGAATATTGACCCTGAACGATACAGGCTCTGTCGGCAAGAAA
TAACATCCTTAAGAATGAAACTGCATCAACAGGAGAGAGACATGGCAGAAATGCAAAGAGTGTGGAAAGA
AAAGTTTGAACAAGCTGAAAAAAGAAAACTTCAAGAAACAAAAGAGTTACAGAAAGCAGGAATTATGTTT
CAAATGGACAATCATTTACCAAACCTTGTTAATCTGAATGAAGATCCACAACTATCTGAGATGCTGCTAT
ATATGATAAAAGAAGGAACAACTACAGTTGGAAAGTATAAACCAAACTCAAGCCATGATATTCAGTTATC
TGGGGTGCTGATTGCTGATGATCATTGTACTATCAAAAATTTTGGTGGGACAGTGAGTATTATCCCAGTT
GGGGAAGCAAAGACATATGTAAATGGAAAACATATTTTGGAAATCACAGTATTACGTCATGGTGATCGAG
TGATTCTTGGTGGAGATCATTATTTTAGATTTAATCATCCAGTAGAAGTCCAGAAAGGAAAAAGGCCAT
